>Addgene plasmid #13727 | pCpSRb-5 | depositor full sequence | sequence record 7743 | Author sequence
TGGCGAATGGG
[124 nt withheld, positions 12-135]
C
[91 nt withheld, positions 137-227]
A
[49 nt withheld, positions 229-277]
CCTTTGACGTTGGAGTCCACGTTCTTT
[37 nt withheld, positions 305-341]
ACCCTATCTCGGTCTATTCTTTTGATTTATAAGGGATTTTGCCGATTTCGGCCTATTGGTTAAAAAATGA
GCTGATTTAACAAAAATTTAACGCGAATTTTAACAAAATATTAACGTTTACAATTTCAGGTGGCACTTTT
CGGGGAAATGTGCGCGGAACCCCTATTTGTTTATTTTTCTAAATACATTCAAATATGTATCCGCTCATGA
ATTAATTCTTAGAAAAACTCATCGAGCATCAAATGAAACTGCAATTTATTCATATCAGGATTATCAATAC
CATATTTTTGAAAAAGCCGTTTCTGTAATGAAGGAGAAAACTCACCGAGGCAGTTCCATAGGATGGCAAG
ATCCTGGTATCGGTCTGCGATTCCGACTCGTCCAACATCAATACAACCTATTAATTTCCCCTCGTCAAAA
ATAAGGTTATCAAGTGAGAAATCACCATGAGTGACGACTGAATCCGGTGAGAATGGCAAAAGTTTATGCA
TTTCTTTCCAGACTTGTTCAACAGGCCAGCCATTACGCTCGTCATCAAAATCACTCGCATCAACCAAACC
GTTATTCATTCGTGATTGCGCCTGAGCGAGACGAAATACGCGATCGCTGTTAAAAGGACAATTACAAACA
GGAATCGAATGCAACCGGCGCAGGAACACTGCCAGCGCATCAACAATATTTTCACCTGAATCAGGATATT
CTTCTAATACCTGGAATGCTGTTTTCCCGGGGATCGCAGTGGTGAGTAACCATGCATCATCAGGAGTACG
GATAAAATGCTTGATGGTCGGAAGAGGCATAAATTCCGTCAGCCAGTTTAGTCTGACCATCTCATCTGTA
ACATCATTGGCAACGCTACCTTTGCCATGTTTCAGAAACAACTCTGGCGCATCGGGCTTCCCATACAATC
GATAGATTGTCGCACCTGATTGCCCGACATTATCGCGAGCCCATTTATACCCATATAAATCAGCATCCAT
GTTGGAATTTAATCGCGGCCTAGAGCAAGACGTTTCCCGTTGAATATGGCTCATAACACCCCTTGTATTA
CTGTTTATGTAAGCAGACAGTTTTATTGTTCATGACCAAAATCCCTTAACGTGAGTTTTCGTTCCACTGA
GCGTCAGACCCCGTAGAAAAGATCAAAGGATCTTCTTGAGATCCTTTTTTTCTGCGCGTAATCTGCTGCT
TGCAAACAAAAAAACCACCGCTACCAGCGGTGGTTTGTTTGCCGGATCAAGAGCTACCAACTCTTTTTCC
GAAGGTAACTGGCTTCAGCAGAGCGCAGATACCAAATACTGTCCTTCTAGTGTAGCCGTAGTTAGGCCAC
CACTTCAAGAACTCTGTAGCACCGCCTACATACCTCGCTCTGCTAATCCTGTTACCAGTGGCTGCTGCCA
GTGGCGATAAGTCGTGTCTTACCGGGTTGGACTCAAGACGATAGTTACCGGATAAGGCGCAGCGGTCGGG
CTGAACGGGGGGTTCGTGCACACAGCCCAGCTTGGAGCGAACGACCTACACCGAACTGAGATACCTACAG
CGTGAGCTATGAGAAAGCGCCACGCTTCCCGAAGGGAGAAAGGCGGACAGGTATCCGGTAAGCGGCAGGG
TCGGAACAGGAGAGCGCACGAGGGAGCTTCCAGGGGGAAACGCCTGGTATCTTTATAGTCCTGTCGGGTT
TCGCCACCTCTGACTTGAGCGTCGATTTTTGTGATGCTCGTCAGGGGGGCGGAGCCTATGGAAAAACGCC
AGCAACGCGGCCTTTTTACGGTTCCTGGCCTTTTGCTGGCCTTTTGCTCACATGTTCTTTCCTGCGTTAT
CCCCTGATTCTGTGGATAACCGTATTACCGCCTTTGAGTGAGCTGATACCGCTCGCCGCAGCCGAACGAC
CGAGCGCAGCGAGTCAGTGAGCGAGGAAGCGGAAGAGCGCCTGATGCGGTATTTTCTCCTTACGCATCTG
TGCGGTATTTCACACCGCATATATGGTGCACTCTCAGTACAATCTGCTCTGATGCCGCATAGTTAAGCCA
GTATACACTCCGCTATCGCTACGTGACTGGGTCATGGCTGCGCCCCGACACCCGCCAACACCCGCTGACG
CGCCCTGACGGGCTTGTCTGCTCCCGGCATCCGCTTACAGACAAGCTGTGACCGTCTCCGGGAGCTGCAT
GTGTCAGAGGTTTTCACCGTCATCACCGAAACGCGCGAGGCAGCTGCGGTAAAGCTCATCAGCGTGGTCG
TGAAGCGATTCACAGATGTCTGCCTGTTCATCCGCGTCCAGCTCGTTGAGTTTCTCCAGAAGCGTTAATG
TCTGGCTTCTGATAAAGCGGGCCATGTTAAGGGCGGTTTTTTCCTGTTTGGTCACTGATGCCTCCGTGTA
AGGGGGATTTCTGTTCATGGGGGTAATGATACCGATGAAACGAGAGAGGATGCTCACGATACGGGTTACT
GATGATGAACATGCCCGGTTACTGGAACGTTGTGAGGGTAAACAACTGGCGGTATGGATGCGGCGGGACC
AGAGAAAAATCACTCAGGGTCAATGCCAGCGCTTCGTTAATACAGATGTAGGTGTTCCACAGGGTAGCCA
GCAGCATCCTGCGATGCAGATCCGGAACATAATGGTGCAGGGCGCTGACTTCCGCGTTTCCAGACTTTAC
GAAACACGGAAACCGAAGACCATTCATGTTGTTGCTCAGGTCGCAGACGTTTTGCAGCAGCAGTCGCTTC
ACGTTCGCTCGCGTATCGGTGATTCATTCTGCTAACCAGTAAGGCAACCCCGCCAGCCTAGCCGGGTCCT
CAACGACAGGAGCACGATCATGCGCACCCGTGGGGCCGCCATGCCGGCGATAATGGCCTGCTTCTCGCCG
AAACGTTTGGTGGCGGGACCAGTGACGAAGGCTTGAGCGAGGGCGTGCAAGATTCCGAATACCGCAAGCG
ACAGGCCGATCATCGTCGCGCTCCAGCGAAAGCGGTCCTCGCCGAAAATGACCCAGAGCGCTGCCGGCAC
CTGTCCTACGAGTTGCATGATAAAGAAGACAGTCATAAGTGCGGCGACGATAGTCATGCCCCGCGCCCAC
CGGAAGGAGCTGACTGGGTTGAAGGCTCTCAAGGGCATCGGTCGAGATCCCGGTGCCTAATGAGTGAGCT
AACTTACATTAATTGCGTTGCGCTCACTGCCCGCTTTCCAGTCGGGAAACCTGTCGTGCCAGCTGCATTA
ATGAATCGGCCAACGCGCGGGGAGAGGCGGTTTGCGTATTGGGCGCCAGGGTGGTTTTTCTTTTCACCAG
TGAGACGGGCAACAGCTGATTGCCCTTCACCGCCTGGCCCTGAGAGAGTTGCAGCAAGCGGTCCACGCTG
GTTTGCCCCAGCAGGCGAAAATCCTGTTTGATGGTGGTTAACGGCGGGATATAACATGAGCTGTCTTCGG
TATCGTCGTATCCCACTACCGAGATATCCGCACCAACGCGCAGCCCGGACTCGGTAATGGCGCGCATTGC
GCCCAGCGCCATCTGATCGTTGGCAACCAGCATCGCAGTGGGAACGATGCCCTCATTCAGCATTTGCATG
GTTTGTTGAAAACCGGACATGGCACTCCAGTCGCCTTCCCGTTCCGCTATCGGCTGAATTTGATTGCGAG
TGAGATATTTATGCCAGCCAGCCAGACGCAGACGCGCCGAGACAGAACTTAATGGGCCCGCTAACAGCGC
GATTTGCTGGTGACCCAATGCGACCAGATGCTCCACGCCCAGTCGCGTACCGTCTTCATGGGAGAAAATA
ATACTGTTGATGGGTGTCTGGTCAGAGACATCAAGAAATAACGCCGGAACATTAGTGCAGGCAGCTTCCA
CAGCAATGGCATCCTGGTCATCCAGCGGATAGTTAATGATCAGCCCACTGACGCGTTGCGCGAGAAGATT
GTGCACCGCCGCTTTACAGGCTTCGACGCCGCTTCGTTCTACCATCGACACCACCACGCTGGCACCCAGT
TGATCGGCGCGAGATTTAATCGCCGCGACAATTTGCGACGGCGCGTGCAGGGCCAGACTGGAGGTGGCAA
CGCCAATCAGCAACGACTGTTTGCCCGCCAGTTGTTGTGCCACGCGGTTGGGAATGTAATTCAGCTCCGC
CATCGCCGCTTCCACTTTTTCCCGCGTTTTCGCAGAAACGTGGCTGGCCTGGTTCACCACGCGGGAAACG
GTCTGATAAGAGACACCGGCATACTCTGCGACATCGTATAACGTTACTGGTTTCACATTCACCACCCTGA
ATTGACTCTCTTCCGGGCGCTATCATGCCATACCGCGAAAGGTTTTGCGCCATTCGATGGTGTCCGGGAT
CTCGACGCTCTCCCTTATGCGACTCCTGCATTAGGAAGCAGCCCAGTAGTAGGTTGAGGCCGTTGAGCAC
CGCCGCCGCAAGGAATGGTGCATGCAAGGAGATGGCGCCCAACAGTCCCCCGGCCACGGGGCCTGCCACC
ATACCCACGCCGAAACAAGCGCTCATGAGCCCGAAGTGGCGAGCCCGATCTTCCCCATCGGTGATGTCGG
CGATATAGGCGCCAGCAACCGCACCTGTGGCGCCGGTGATGCCGGCCACGATGCGTCCGGCGTAGAGGAT
CGAGATCTCGATCCCGCGAAATTAATACGACTCACTATAGGGGAATTGTGAGCGGATAACAATTCCCCTC
TAGAAATAATTTTGTTTAACTTTAAGAAGGAGATATACCATGGGCAGCAGCCATCATCATCATCATCACA
GCAGCGGCCTGGAAGTTCTGTTCCAGGGGCCCCATATGGACGGGTTCAAATTTGCAAATTTGGAAGCATC
TGTAGTTGCTTTTGAGGGCAGTATTAATAAAAGAAAAATTTCCCAATGGCGCGAATGGATAGATGAAAAA
CTGGGCGGCGGATCCGGTGGCGGTAGTTATCAACCATCTATTATCATTGCAGGTCCTCAAAATTCTGGAA
AAACGAGCTTGCTTACGCTGCTAACCACAGATTCAGTAAGACCAACTGTTGTTTCTCAAGAACCGTTATC
AGCAGCGGATTACGATGGTTCCGGCGTCACGTTAGTGGACTTCCCAGGCCATGTCAAGTTGCGTTATAAA
CTCTCAGATTATTTGAAAACAAGAGCCAAATTTGTTAAAGGGTTGATATTTATGGTAGACTCAACAGTTG
ATCCTAAGAAATTAACAACAACAGCTGAGTTCTTGGTAGACATATTATCAATTACTGAATCTAGTTGCGA
AAATGGTATTGATATCTTAATTGCATGCAATAAAAGCGAATTGTTCACTGCAAGACCACCATCANAGATC
AAGGATGCTTTAGAAAGCGAAATTCAAAAGGTTATTGAAAGAAGGAAAAAATCGTTGAACGAGTAAGCTT
GCGGCCGCACTCGAGCACCACCACCACCACCACTGAGATCCGGCTGCTAACAAAGCCCGAAAGGAAGCTG
AGTTGGCTGCTGCCACCGCTGAGCAATAACTAGCATAACCCCTTGGGGCCTCTAAACGGGTCTTGAGGGG
TTTTTTGCTGAAAGGAGGAACTATATCCGGAT
Features (pLannotate 1.2.2; 21 found; start..end, strand, type, name):
     12..467     +  rep_origin     f1 ori (sequence partly withheld): f1 bacteriophage origin of replication; arrow indicates direction of (+) strand synthesis
    494..551     +  promoter       AmpR promoter (fragment): bla
    560..1375    -  CDS            KanR: aminoglycoside phosphotransferase; aph(3')-Ia; confers resistance to kanamycin in bacteria or G418 (Geneticin®) in eukaryotes
   1497..2085    +  rep_origin     ori: high-copy-number ColE1/pMB1/pBR322/pUC origin of replication
   2271..2413    -  misc_feature   bom: basis of mobility region from pBR322
   2515..2706    -  CDS            rop: Rop protein, which maintains plasmids at low copy number; rop
   2723..3103    +  CDS            YPB1_ECOLX: Protein predicted: Swiss-Prot protein existence level 4. From Escherichia coli.
   3175..3466    -  CDS            TcR (fragment): tetracycline efflux protein; tet; confers resistance to tetracycline
   3481..3502    -  protein_bind   CAP binding site: CAP binding activates transcription in the presence of cAMP. E. coli catabolite activator protein
   3515..4597    -  CDS            lacI: lac repressor; lacI; The lac repressor binds to the lac operator to inhibit transcription in E. coli. This inhibition can be relieved by adding lactose or isopropyl-β-D-thiogalactopyranoside (IPTG).
   4598..4675    -  promoter       lacI promoter: lacI
   4683..4962    -  CDS            TcR (fragment): tetracycline efflux protein; tet; confers resistance to tetracycline
   4984..5002    +  promoter       T7 promoter: promoter for bacteriophage T7 RNA polymerase
   5003..5027    +  protein_bind   lac operator: The lac repressor binds to the lac operator to inhibit transcription in E. coli. This inhibition can be relieved by adding lactose or isopropyl-β-D-thiogalactopyranoside (IPTG). lac repressor encoded by lacI
   5042..5064    +  RBS            RBS: efficient ribosome binding site from bacteriophage T7 gene 10 (Olins and Rangwala, 1989)
   5083..5099    +  CDS            capTEV™ (fragment): composite tag for in vivo biotinylation, TEV protease cleavage, and 6xHis tagging
   5140..5244    +  CDS            SRP102 (fragment): SRPB_YEAST - Experimental evidence at protein level: Swiss-Prot protein existence level 1. Component of the SRP (signal recognition particle) receptor. Ensures, in conjunction with the signal recognition particle, the correct targeting of the nascent secretory proteins to the endoplasmic reticulum membrane system. Has GTPase activity. May mediate the membrane association of SRPR. From Saccharomyces cerevisiae (strain ATCC 204508 / S288c) (Baker's yeast).
   5266..5724    +  CDS            SRP102 (fragment): SRPB_YEAST - Experimental evidence at protein level: Swiss-Prot protein existence level 1. Component of the SRP (signal recognition particle) receptor. Ensures, in conjunction with the signal recognition particle, the correct targeting of the nascent secretory proteins to the endoplasmic reticulum membrane system. Has GTPase activity. May mediate the membrane association of SRPR. From Saccharomyces cerevisiae (strain ATCC 204508 / S288c) (Baker's yeast).
   5747..5764    +  CDS            9xHis (fragment): 9xHis affinity tag
   5774..5823    +  CDS            SET1 (fragment): solubility-enhancement tag derived from T7 phage gene 10B
   5831..5878    +  terminator     T7 terminator: transcription terminator for bacteriophage T7 RNA polymerase
