[The description below was written by a language model from this plasmid's Addgene catalogue record and pLannotate feature annotations shown in this document.]
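Description:
pCpSRb-5 is a bacterial expression plasmid built on a pET28a-derived backbone for producing an engineered form of the β subunit of the signal recognition particle receptor (SRβ, gene SRP102) from Saccharomyces cerevisiae in E. coli. It is selected with kanamycin through the aph(3')-Ia gene. Replication relies on a pBR322-type ColE1 origin accompanied by the bom region and the rop gene, which is consistent with the low copy number listed in the record. An f1 origin is also present. The annotation software additionally flags short tetracycline-resistance fragments and a partial AmpR promoter, which appear to be backbone remnants rather than functional markers.

The roughly 590 bp insert sits between NdeI and HindIII sites, downstream of a T7 promoter, a lac operator and the T7 gene 10 ribosome binding site, and is followed by the T7 terminator. The plasmid carries lacI, so expression is repressed until IPTG induction in a host that supplies T7 RNA polymerase. The SRβ coding sequence is circularly permuted (recorded as D210E188). This matches the feature table, where SRP102 appears as two separate fragments joined in rearranged order. The depositor notes that this version has improved solubility relative to the construct reported in the associated publication. The protein carries an N-terminal 6xHis tag from the backbone that is removable with PreScission protease. The short "capTEV" hit upstream of the insert probably corresponds to this His tag. The His and tag-like fragments annotated after the insert are likely untranslated vector sequence, though the record does not confirm this. The associated work concerns the structure and homodimerization of this GTPase, so the plasmid is suited to producing purified recombinant SRβ for structural and biochemical study.
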