Addgene plasmid #13727: pCpSRb-5
Depositing lab: Thomas Schwartz. Depositing organization: Massachusetts Institute of Technology. Publication: Homodimerization of the G protein SRbeta in the nucleotide-free state involves proline cis/trans isomerization in the switch II region. Schwartz TU, Schmidt D, Brohawn SG, Blobel G. Proc Natl Acad Sci U S A. 2006 May 2. 103(18):6823-8. 10.1073/pnas.0602083103 PubMed 16627619.
Backbone
  Vector backbone: pET28a derived
  Backbone size w/o insert (bp): 5312
  Vector type: Bacterial Expression
Growth in bacteria
  Bacterial resistance: Kanamycin, 50 μg/mL
  Growth temperature: 37°C
  Growth strain: DH5alpha
  Growth instructions: Plasmid grows at 37, expression optimal at 30 degrees or 18 degrees
  Copy number: Low Copy
Gene/Insert
  Gene/Insert name: Signal recognition particle receptor β subunit (alt name: SRβ)
  Species: S. cerevisiae (budding yeast)
  Insert size (bp): 591
  Mutation: SRβ circularly permuted D210E188 improved solubility from construct reported in paper
  Entrez Gene: SRP102
  Tag / fusion protein: 6xHis (N terminal on backbone)
  Cloning method: Restriction Enzyme; 5′ cloning site Nde1 (not destroyed); 3′ cloning site HindIII (not destroyed)
  Sequencing primers: 5′ T7 promoter; 3′ T7 terminator
Terms and licenses: Academic/Nonprofit Terms; Industry Terms: Not Available to Industry
Depositor comments: Construct is expressed with a precission protease cleavable 6xHis tag
How to cite: pCpSRb-5 was a gift from Thomas Schwartz (Addgene plasmid # 13727 ; http://n2t.net/addgene:13727 ; RRID:Addgene_13727)
